>Addgene plasmid #135338 | 3XFLAG-VP64-SadCas9-NLS-VP64 | addgene full sequence | sequence record 274405 | Addgene NGS Result
CCTGGTATCTTTATAGTCCTGTCGGGTTTCGCCACCTCTGACTTGAGCGTCGATTTTTGTGATGCTCGTC
AGGGGGGCGGAGCCTATGGAAAAACGCCAGCAACGCGGCCTTTTTACGGTTCCTGGCCTTTTGCTGGCCT
TTTGCTCACATGTCCTGCAGGCAGCTGCGCGCTCGCTCGCTCACTGAGGCCGCCCGGGCGTCGGGCGACC
TTTGGTCGCCCGGCCTCAGTGAGCGAGCGAGCGCGCAGAGAGGGAGTGGCCAACTCCATCACTAGGGGTT
CCTGCGGCCTCTAGACTCGAGGCGTTGACATTGATTATTGACTAGTTATTAATAGTAATCAATTACGGGG
TCATTAGTTCATAGCCCATATATGGAGTTCCGCGTTACATAACTTACGGTAAATGGCCCGCCTGGCTGAC
CGCCCAACGACCCCCGCCCATTGACGTCAATAATGACGTATGTTCCCATAGTAACGCCAATAGGGACTTT
CCATTGACGTCAATGGGTGGAGTATTTACGGTAAACTGCCCACTTGGCAGTACATCAAGTGTATCATATG
CCAAGTACGCCCCCTATTGACGTCAATGACGGTAAATGGCCCGCCTGGCATTATGCCCAGTACATGACCT
TATGGGACTTTCCTACTTGGCAGTACATCTACGTATTAGTCATCGCTATTACCATGGTGATGCGGTTTTG
GCAGTACATCAATGGGCGTGGATAGCGGTTTGACTCACGGGGATTTCCAAGTCTCCACCCCATTGACGTC
AATGGGAGTTTGTTTTGGCACCAAAATCAACGGGACTTTCCAAAATGTCGTAACAACTCCGCCCCATTGA
CGCAAATGGGCGGTAGGCGTGTACGGTGGGAGGTCTATATAAGCAGAGCTCTCTGGCTAACTACCGGTGC
CACCATGGACTACAAAGACCATGACGGTGATTATAAAGATCATGACATCGATTACAAGGATGACGATGAC
AAGCACGGTCCGCGGGCTGACGCATTGGACGATTTTGATCTGGATATGCTGGGAAGTGACGCCCTCGATG
ATTTTGACCTTGACATGCTTGGTTCGGATGCCCTTGATGACTTTGACCTCGACATGCTCGGCAGTGACGC
CCTTGATGATTTCGACCTGGACATGGTTAACCCAAAGAAGAAGCGGAAGGTCGGTATCCACGGAGTCCCA
GCAGCCAAGCGGAACTACATCCTGGGCCTGGCCATCGGCATCACCAGCGTGGGCTACGGCATCATCGACT
ACGAGACACGGGACGTGATCGATGCCGGCGTGCGGCTGTTCAAAGAGGCCAACGTGGAAAACAACGAGGG
CAGGCGGAGCAAGAGAGGCGCCAGAAGGCTGAAGCGGCGGAGGCGGCATAGAATCCAGAGAGTGAAGAAG
CTGCTGTTCGACTACAACCTGCTGACCGACCACAGCGAGCTGAGCGGCATCAACCCCTACGAGGCCAGAG
TGAAGGGCCTGAGCCAGAAGCTGAGCGAGGAAGAGTTCTCTGCCGCCCTGCTGCACCTGGCCAAGAGAAG
AGGCGTGCACAACGTGAACGAGGTGGAAGAGGACACCGGCAACGAGCTGTCCACCAAAGAGCAGATCAGC
CGGAACAGCAAGGCCCTGGAAGAGAAATACGTGGCCGAACTGCAGCTGGAACGGCTGAAGAAAGACGGCG
AAGTGCGGGGCAGCATCAACAGATTCAAGACCAGCGACTACGTGAAAGAAGCCAAACAGCTGCTGAAGGT
GCAGAAGGCCTACCACCAGCTGGACCAGAGCTTCATCGACACCTACATCGACCTGCTGGAAACCCGGCGG
ACCTACTATGAGGGACCTGGCGAGGGCAGCCCCTTCGGCTGGAAGGACATCAAAGAATGGTACGAGATGC
TGATGGGCCACTGCACCTACTTCCCCGAGGAACTGCGGAGCGTGAAGTACGCCTACAACGCCGACCTGTA
CAACGCCCTGAACGACCTGAACAATCTCGTGATCACCAGGGACGAGAACGAGAAGCTGGAATATTACGAG
AAGTTCCAGATCATCGAGAACGTGTTCAAGCAGAAGAAGAAGCCCACCCTGAAGCAGATCGCCAAAGAAA
TCCTCGTGAACGAAGAGGATATTAAGGGCTACAGAGTGACCAGCACCGGCAAGCCCGAGTTCACCAACCT
GAAGGTGTACCACGACATCAAGGACATTACCGCCCGGAAAGAGATTATTGAGAACGCCGAGCTGCTGGAT
CAGATTGCCAAGATCCTGACCATCTACCAGAGCAGCGAGGACATCCAGGAAGAACTGACCAATCTGAACT
CCGAGCTGACCCAGGAAGAGATCGAGCAGATCTCTAATCTGAAGGGCTATACCGGCACCCACAACCTGAG
CCTGAAGGCCATCAACCTGATCCTGGACGAGCTGTGGCACACCAACGACAACCAGATCGCTATCTTCAAC
CGGCTGAAGCTGGTGCCCAAGAAGGTGGACCTGTCCCAGCAGAAAGAGATCCCCACCACCCTGGTGGACG
ACTTCATCCTGAGCCCCGTCGTGAAGAGAAGCTTCATCCAGAGCATCAAAGTGATCAACGCCATCATCAA
GAAGTACGGCCTGCCCAACGACATCATTATCGAGCTGGCCCGCGAGAAGAACTCCAAGGACGCCCAGAAA
ATGATCAACGAGATGCAGAAGCGGAACCGGCAGACCAACGAGCGGATCGAGGAAATCATCCGGACCACCG
GCAAAGAGAACGCCAAGTACCTGATCGAGAAGATCAAGCTGCACGACATGCAGGAAGGCAAGTGCCTGTA
CAGCCTGGAAGCCATCCCTCTGGAAGATCTGCTGAACAACCCCTTCAACTATGAGGTGGACCACATCATC
CCCAGAAGCGTGTCCTTCGACAACAGCTTCAACAACAAGGTGCTCGTGAAGCAGGAAGAAGCCAGCAAGA
AGGGCAACCGGACCCCATTCCAGTACCTGAGCAGCAGCGACAGCAAGATCAGCTACGAAACCTTCAAGAA
GCACATCCTGAATCTGGCCAAGGGCAAGGGCAGAATCAGCAAGACCAAGAAAGAGTATCTGCTGGAAGAA
CGGGACATCAACAGGTTCTCCGTGCAGAAAGACTTCATCAACCGGAACCTGGTGGATACCAGATACGCCA
CCAGAGGCCTGATGAACCTGCTGCGGAGCTACTTCAGAGTGAACAACCTGGACGTGAAAGTGAAGTCCAT
CAATGGCGGCTTCACCAGCTTTCTGCGGCGGAAGTGGAAGTTTAAGAAAGAGCGGAACAAGGGGTACAAG
CACCACGCCGAGGACGCCCTGATCATTGCCAACGCCGATTTCATCTTCAAAGAGTGGAAGAAACTGGACA
AGGCCAAAAAAGTGATGGAAAACCAGATGTTCGAGGAAAAGCAGGCCGAGAGCATGCCCGAGATCGAAAC
CGAGCAGGAGTACAAAGAGATCTTCATCACCCCCCACCAGATCAAGCACATTAAGGACTTCAAGGACTAC
AAGTACAGCCACCGGGTGGACAAGAAGCCTAATAGAGAGCTGATTAACGACACCCTGTACTCCACCCGGA
AGGACGACAAGGGCAACACCCTGATCGTGAACAATCTGAACGGCCTGTACGACAAGGACAATGACAAGCT
GAAAAAGCTGATCAACAAGAGCCCCGAAAAGCTGCTGATGTACCACCACGACCCCCAGACCTACCAGAAA
CTGAAGCTGATTATGGAACAGTACGGCGACGAGAAGAATCCCCTGTACAAGTACTACGAGGAAACCGGGA
ACTACCTGACCAAGTACTCCAAAAAGGACAACGGCCCCGTGATCAAGAAGATTAAGTATTACGGCAACAA
ACTGAACGCCCATCTGGACATCACCGACGACTACCCCAACAGCAGAAACAAGGTCGTGAAGCTGTCCCTG
AAGCCCTACAGATTCGACGTGTACCTGGACAATGGCGTGTACAAGTTCGTGACCGTGAAGAATCTGGATG
TGATCAAAAAAGAAAACTACTACGAAGTGAATAGCAAGTGCTATGAGGAAGCTAAGAAGCTGAAGAAGAT
CAGCAACCAGGCCGAGTTTATCGCCTCCTTCTACAACAACGATCTGATCAAGATCAACGGCGAGCTGTAT
AGAGTGATCGGCGTGAACAACGACCTGCTGAACCGGATCGAAGTGAACATGATCGACATCACCTACCGCG
AGTACCTGGAAAACATGAACGACAAGAGGCCCCCCAGGATCATTAAGACAATCGCCTCCAAGACCCAGAG
CATTAAGAAGTACAGCACAGACATTCTGGGCAACCTGTATGAAGTGAAATCTAAGAAGCACCCTCAGATC
ATCAAAAAGGGCAAAAGGCCGGCGGCCACGAAAAAGGCCGGCCAGGCAAAAAAGAAAAAGGGATCCGACG
CGCTGGACGATTTCGATCTCGACATGCTGGGTTCTGATGCCCTCGATGACTTTGACCTGGATATGTTGGG
AAGCGACGCATTGGATGACTTTGATCTGGACATGCTCGGCTCCGATGCTCTGGACGATTTCGATCTCGAT
ATGTTATAAGAATTCATCGATACCGTCGAGATCTAACTTGTTTATTGCAGCTTATAATGGTTACAAATAA
AGCAATAGCATCACAAATTTCACAAATAAAGCATTTTTTTCACTGCATTCTAGTTGTGGTTTGTCCAAAC
TCATCAATGTATCTTATCATGTCTGGAGGTACCGAGGGCCTATTTCCCATGATTCCTTCATATTTGCATA
TACGATACAAGGCTGTTAGAGAGATAATTGGAATTAATTTGACTGTAAACACAAAGATATTAGTACAAAA
TACGTGACGTAGAAAGTAATAATTTCTTGGGTAGTTTGCAGTTTTAAAATTATGTTTTAAAATGGACTAT
CATATGCTTACCGTAACTTGAAAGTATTTCGATTTCTTGGCTTTATATATCTTGTGGAAAGGACGAAACA
CCGGAGACCACGGCAGGTCTCAGTTTTAGTACTCTGGAAACAGAATCTACTAAAACAAGGCAAAATGCCG
TGTTTATCTCGTCAACTTGTTGGCGAGATTTTTGCGGCCGCAGGAACCCCTAGTGATGGAGTTGGCCACT
CCCTCTCTGCGCGCTCGCTCGCTCACTGAGGCCGGGCGACCAAAGGTCGCCCGACGCCCGGGCTTTGCCC
GGGCGGCCTCAGTGAGCGAGCGAGCGCGCAGCTGCCTGCAGGGGCGCCTGATGCGGTATTTTCTCCTTAC
GCATCTGTGCGGTATTTCACACCGCATA
[95 nt withheld, positions 5279-5373]
T
[46 nt withheld, positions 5375-5420]
C
[141 nt withheld, positions 5422-5562]
CCTTTGACGTTGGAGTCCACGTTCTTT
[37 nt withheld, positions 5590-5626]
ACTCTATCTCGGGCTATTCTTTTGATTTATAAGGGATTTTGCCGATTTCGGTCTATTGGTTAAAAAATGA
GCTGATTTAACAAAAATTTAACGCGAATTTTAACAAAATATTAACGTTTACAATTTTATGGTGCACTCTC
AGTACAATCTGCTCTGATGCCGCATAGTTAAGCCAGCCCCGACACCCGCCAACACCCGCTGACGCGCCCT
GACGGGCTTGTCTGCTCCCGGCATCCGCTTACAGACAAGCTGTGACCGTCTCCGGGAGCTGCATGTGTCA
GAGGTTTTCACCGTCATCACCGAAACGCGCGAGACGAAAGGGCCTCGTGATACGCCTATTTTTATAGGTT
AATGTCATGATAATAATGGTTTCTTAGACGTCAGGTGGCACTTTTCGGGGAAATGTGCGCGGAACCCCTA
TTTGTTTATTTTTCTAAATACATTCAAATATGTATCCGCTCATGAGACAATAACCCTGATAAATGCTTCA
ATAATATTGAAAAAGGAAGAGTATGAGTATTCAACATTTCCGTGTCGCCCTTATTCCCTTTTTTGCGGCA
TTTTGCCTTCCTGTTTTTGCTCACCCAGAAACGCTGGTGAAAGTAAAAGATGCTGAAGATCAGTTGGGTG
CACGAGTGGGTTACATCGAACTGGATCTCAACAGCGGTAAGATCCTTGAGAGTTTTCGCCCCGAAGAACG
TTTTCCAATGATGAGCACTTTTAAAGTTCTGCTATGTGGCGCGGTATTATCCCGTATTGACGCCGGGCAA
GAGCAACTCGGTCGCCGCATACACTATTCTCAGAATGACTTGGTTGAGTACTCACCAGTCACAGAAAAGC
ATCTTACGGATGGCATGACAGTAAGAGAATTATGCAGTGCTGCCATAACCATGAGTGATAACACTGCGGC
CAACTTACTTCTGACAACGATCGGAGGACCGAAGGAGCTAACCGCTTTTTTGCACAACATGGGGGATCAT
GTAACTCGCCTTGATCGTTGGGAACCGGAGCTGAATGAAGCCATACCAAACGACGAGCGTGACACCACGA
TGCCTGTAGCAATGGCAACAACGTTGCGCAAACTATTAACTGGCGAACTACTTACTCTAGCTTCCCGGCA
ACAATTAATAGACTGGATGGAGGCGGATAAAGTTGCAGGACCACTTCTGCGCTCGGCCCTTCCGGCTGGC
TGGTTTATTGCTGATAAATCTGGAGCCGGTGAGCGTGGAAGCCGCGGTATCATTGCAGCACTGGGGCCAG
ATGGTAAGCCCTCCCGTATCGTAGTTATCTACACGACGGGGAGTCAGGCAACTATGGATGAACGAAATAG
ACAGATCGCTGAGATAGGTGCCTCACTGATTAAGCATTGGTAACTGTCAGACCAAGTTTACTCATATATA
CTTTAGATTGATTTAAAACTTCATTTTTAATTTAAAAGGATCTAGGTGAAGATCCTTTTTGATAATCTCA
TGACCAAAATCCCTTAACGTGAGTTTTCGTTCCACTGAGCGTCAGACCCCGTAGAAAAGATCAAAGGATC
TTCTTGAGATCCTTTTTTTCTGCGCGTAATCTGCTGCTTGCAAACAAAAAAACCACCGCTACCAGCGGTG
GTTTGTTTGCCGGATCAAGAGCTACCAACTCTTTTTCCGAAGGTAACTGGCTTCAGCAGAGCGCAGATAC
CAAATACTGTTCTTCTAGTGTAGCCGTAGTTAGGCCACCACTTCAAGAACTCTGTAGCACCGCCTACATA
CCTCGCTCTGCTAATCCTGTTACCAGTGGCTGCTGCCAGTGGCGATAAGTCGTGTCTTACCGGGTTGGAC
TCAAGACGATAGTTACCGGATAAGGCGCAGCGGTCGGGCTGAACGGGGGGTTCGTGCACACAGCCCAGCT
TGGAGCGAACGACCTACACCGAACTGAGATACCTACAGCGTGAGCTATGAGAAAGCGCCACGCTTCCCGA
AGGGAGAAAGGCGGACAGGTATCCGGTAAGCGGCAGGGTCGGAACAGGAGAGCGCACGAGGGAGCTTCCA
GGGGGAAACG
Features (pLannotate 1.2.2; 20 found; start..end, strand, type, name):
    165..192     +  repeat_region  AAV2 ITR (fragment): inverted terminal repeat of adeno-associated virus serotype 2 inverted
    221..248     +  repeat_region  AAV2 ITR (fragment): inverted terminal repeat of adeno-associated virus serotype 2 inverted
    307..686     +  enhancer       CMV enhancer: human cytomegalovirus immediate early enhancer
    687..890     +  promoter       CMV promoter: human cytomegalovirus (CMV) immediate early promoter
    918..983     +  CDS            3xFLAG: three tandem FLAG® epitope tags, followed by an enterokinase cleavage site
   1119..1135    +  CDS            VP96 (fragment): 6 tandem repeats of the minimal activation domain of herpes simplex virus VP16 (Cheng et al., 2013)
   1197..4352    +  CDS            cas9: CAS9_STAAU - Experimental evidence at protein level: Swiss-Prot protein existence level 1. CRISPR (clustered regularly interspaced short palindromic repeat) is an adaptive immune system that provides protection against mobile genetic elements (viruses, transposable elements and conjugative plasmids). CRISPR clusters contain spacers, sequences complementary to antecedent mobile elements, and target invading nucleic acids. CRISPR clusters are transcribed and processed into CRISPR RNA (crRNA). In type II CRISPR systems correct processing of pre-crRNA requires a trans- encoded small RNA (tracrRNA)
   4353..4400    +  CDS            nucleoplasmin NLS: bipartite nuclear localization signal from nucleoplasmin
   4407..4556    +  CDS            VP64: tetrameric repeat of the minimal activation domain of herpes simplex virus VP16 (Beerli et al., 1998)
   4585..4706    +  polyA_signal   SV40 poly(A) signal: SV40 polyadenylation signal
   4724..4964    +  promoter       U6 promoter: RNA polymerase III promoter for human U6 snRNA
   4993..5068    +  misc_RNA       Sa gRNA scaffold: guide RNA scaffold for the Staphylococcus aureus CRISPR/Cas9 system
   5082..5222    +  repeat_region  AAV2 ITR: inverted terminal repeat of adeno-associated virus serotype 2 inverted
   5227..5278    -  misc_feature   bom (fragment): basis of mobility region from pBR322
   5297..5752    +  rep_origin     f1 ori (sequence partly withheld): f1 bacteriophage origin of replication; arrow indicates direction of (+) strand synthesis
   5753..5802    -  misc_feature   bom (fragment): basis of mobility region from pBR322
   5904..5939    -  CDS            rop (fragment): Rop protein, which maintains plasmids at low copy number; rop
   6034..6138    +  promoter       AmpR promoter: bla
   6139..6999    +  CDS            AmpR: β-lactamase; bla; confers resistance to ampicillin, carbenicillin, and related antibiotics
   7170..92      +  rep_origin     ori (across the origin): high-copy-number ColE1/pMB1/pBR322/pUC origin of replication
