[The description below was written by a language model from this plasmid's Addgene catalogue record and pLannotate feature annotations shown in this document.]
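Description:
3XFLAG-VP64-SadCas9-NLS-VP64 is a mammalian expression plasmid of about 7.7 kb built on the pX601 backbone, an AAV2 ITR-flanked single-vector design that carries both a Staphylococcus aureus Cas9 cassette and a guide RNA cassette. It is propagated in bacteria through a high-copy ColE1/pUC-type origin with ampicillin selection (AmpR), and it also carries an f1 phage origin. The feature table annotates a complete AAV2 ITR downstream of the payload. Upstream of it only short ITR fragments are detected, which may reflect the difficulty of sequencing these repeats. The catalogue lists the vector only as mammalian expression and does not state that it is used for AAV packaging.

The payload is a CRISPR activation effector. A CMV enhancer/promoter drives a catalytically dead SaCas9 carrying the D10A and N580A mutations, which abolish nuclease activity while leaving guide-directed DNA binding intact. According to the record, the N terminus bears a 3xFLAG epitope for detection, a VP64 transcriptional activation domain and an SV40 NLS. The annotation software picks up this first VP64 only as a small VP16-repeat fragment. The C terminus carries a nucleoplasmin bipartite NLS followed by a second VP64, and the transcript ends in an SV40 polyadenylation signal. Downstream, a human U6 RNA polymerase III promoter sits ahead of the Sa gRNA scaffold, giving a position for cloning a single guide spacer, as the stated purpose indicates.

With a promoter-targeting guide inserted, the dual-VP64 dSaCas9 is recruited to an endogenous gene to raise its transcription without cutting DNA. The associated publication concerns upregulation of a modifier gene as a mutation-independent approach to muscular dystrophy.
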