Addgene plasmid #135338: 3XFLAG-VP64-SadCas9-NLS-VP64
Purpose: 3xFLAG 2xVP64 SadCas9 for single guide cloning
Depositing lab: Ronald Cohn. Depositing organization: Hospital for Sick Children. Publication: A mutation-independent approach for muscular dystrophy via upregulation of a modifier gene. Kemaladewi DU, Bassi PS, Erwood S, Al-Basha D, Gawlik KI, Lindsay K, Hyatt E, Kember R, Place KM, Marks RM, Durbeej M, Prescott SA, Ivakine EA, Cohn RD. Nature. 2019 Aug;572(7767):125-130. doi: 10.1038/s41586-019-1430-x. Epub 2019 Jul 24. PubMed 31341277.
Backbone
  Vector backbone: pX601
  Backbone manufacturer: Addgene (61591)
  Backbone size w/o insert (bp): 4010
  Total vector size (bp): 7667
  Modifications to backbone: None
  Vector type: Mammalian Expression
Growth in bacteria
  Bacterial resistance: Ampicillin, 100 μg/mL
  Growth temperature: 37°C
  Growth strain: NEB Stable
  Copy number: High Copy
Gene/Insert
  Gene/Insert name: SadCas9 (alt names: dSauCas9; dSaCas9)
  Species: Staphylococcus aureus
  Insert size (bp): 3405
  Mutation: D10A and N580A
  Promoter: CMV
  Tag / fusion protein: 3xFLAG-VP64-SV40 NLS (N terminal on insert); NLS-VP64 (C terminal on insert)
  Cloning method: Restriction Enzyme; 5′ cloning site AgeI (not destroyed); 3′ cloning site EcoRI (not destroyed)
  Sequencing primers: 5′ GGCACCAAAATCAACGGGACTTTC; 3′ CTTTCAAGTTACGGTAAG
Resource information
  A portion of this plasmid was derived from a plasmid made by: N/A
Terms and licenses: Academic/Nonprofit Terms; Industry Terms: Not Available to Industry
How to cite: 3XFLAG-VP64-SadCas9-NLS-VP64 was a gift from Ronald Cohn (Addgene plasmid # 135338 ; http://n2t.net/addgene:135338 ; RRID:Addgene_135338)
