LOCUS       Exported 7667 bp ds-DNA circular SYN 25-OCT-2019
DEFINITION  synthetic circular DNA
ACCESSION   .
VERSION     .
KEYWORDS    .
SOURCE      synthetic DNA construct
  ORGANISM  recombinant plasmid
REFERENCE   1 (bases 1 to 7667)
  AUTHORS   Zhenya
  TITLE     Direct Submission
  JOURNAL   Exported Friday, Oct 25, 2019 from SnapGene 4.3.6
            https://www.snapgene.com
FEATURES             Location/Qualifiers
     source          1..7667
                     /organism="recombinant plasmid"
                     /mol_type="other DNA"
     misc_feature    1..130
                     /label=AAV_ITR?
     enhancer        154..533
                     /label=CMV enhancer
                     /note="human cytomegalovirus immediate early enhancer"
     promoter        534..737
                     /label=CMV promoter
                     /note="human cytomegalovirus (CMV) immediate early
                     promoter"
     CDS             765..830
                     /codon_start=1
                     /product="three tandem FLAG(R) epitope tags, followed by an
                     enterokinase cleavage site"
                     /label=3xFLAG
                     /translation="DYKDHDGDYKDHDIDYKDDDDK"
     CDS             999..4253
                     /codon_start=1
                     /product="http://www.uniprot.org/uniprot/J7RUA5"
                     /label=S.a. Cas9 ORF
                     /translation="PKKKRKVGIHGVPAAKRNYILGLAIGITSVGYGIIDYETRDVIDA
                     GVRLFKEANVENNEGRRSKRGARRLKRRRRHRIQRVKKLLFDYNLLTDHSELSGINPYE
                     ARVKGLSQKLSEEEFSAALLHLAKRRGVHNVNEVEEDTGNELSTKEQISRNSKALEEKY
                     VAELQLERLKKDGEVRGSINRFKTSDYVKEAKQLLKVQKAYHQLDQSFIDTYIDLLETR
                     RTYYEGPGEGSPFGWKDIKEWYEMLMGHCTYFPEELRSVKYAYNADLYNALNDLNNLVI
                     TRDENEKLEYYEKFQIIENVFKQKKKPTLKQIAKEILVNEEDIKGYRVTSTGKPEFTNL
                     KVYHDIKDITARKEIIENAELLDQIAKILTIYQSSEDIQEELTNLNSELTQEEIEQISN
                     LKGYTGTHNLSLKAINLILDELWHTNDNQIAIFNRLKLVPKKVDLSQQKEIPTTLVDDF
                     ILSPVVKRSFIQSIKVINAIIKKYGLPNDIIIELAREKNSKDAQKMINEMQKRNRQTNE
                     RIEEIIRTTGKENAKYLIEKIKLHDMQEGKCLYSLEAIPLEDLLNNPFNYEVDHIIPRS
                     VSFDNSFNNKVLVKQEEASKKGNRTPFQYLSSSDSKISYETFKKHILNLAKGKGRISKT
                     KKEYLLEERDINRFSVQKDFINRNLVDTRYATRGLMNLLRSYFRVNNLDVKVKSINGGF
                     TSFLRRKWKFKKERNKGYKHHAEDALIIANADFIFKEWKKLDKAKKVMENQMFEEKQAE
                     SMPEIETEQEYKEIFITPHQIKHIKDFKDYKYSHRVDKKPNRELINDTLYSTRKDDKGN
                     TLIVNNLNGLYDKDNDKLKKLINKSPEKLLMYHHDPQTYQKLKLIMEQYGDEKNPLYKY
                     YEETGNYLTKYSKKDNGPVIKKIKYYGNKLNAHLDITDDYPNSRNKVVKLSLKPYRFDV
                     YLDNGVYKFVTVKNLDVIKKENYYEVNSKCYEEAKKLKKISNQAEFIASFYNNDLIKIN
                     GELYRVIGVNNDLLNRIEVNMIDITYREYLENMNDKRPPRIIKTIASKTQSIKKYSTDI
                     LGNLYEVKSKKHPQIIKKGKRPAATKKAGQAKKKKGS"
     CDS             999..1019
                     /codon_start=1
                     /product="nuclear localization signal of SV40 large T
                     antigen"
                     /label=SV40 NLS
                     /translation="PKKKRKV"
     CDS             4200..4247
                     /codon_start=1
                     /product="bipartite nuclear localization signal from
                     nucleoplasmin"
                     /label=nucleoplasmin NLS
                     /translation="KRPAATKKAGQAKKKK"
     CDS             4254..4403
                     /codon_start=1
                     /product="tetrameric repeat of the minimal activation
                     domain of herpes simplex virus VP16 (Beerli et al., 1998)"
                     /label=VP64
                     /translation="DALDDFDLDMLGSDALDDFDLDMLGSDALDDFDLDMLGSDALDDF
                     DLDML"
     polyA_signal    4432..4553
                     /label=SV40 poly(A) signal
                     /note="SV40 polyadenylation signal"
     polyA_site      4438..4564
                     /label=SV40 Poly A Site
     promoter        4572..4812
                     /label=U6 promoter
                     /note="RNA polymerase III promoter for human U6 snRNA"
     repeat_region   4930..5070
                     /label=AAV2 ITR
                     /note="inverted terminal repeat of adeno-associated virus
                     serotype 2"
     rep_origin      5145..5600
                     /direction=RIGHT
                     /label=f1 ori
                     /note="f1 bacteriophage origin of replication; arrow
                     indicates direction of (+) strand synthesis"
     promoter        5882..5986
                     /gene="bla"
                     /label=AmpR promoter
     CDS             5987..6847
                     /codon_start=1
                     /gene="bla"
                     /product="beta-lactamase"
                     /label=AmpR
                     /note="confers resistance to ampicillin, carbenicillin, and
                     related antibiotics"
                     /translation="MSIQHFRVALIPFFAAFCLPVFAHPETLVKVKDAEDQLGARVGYI
                     ELDLNSGKILESFRPEERFPMMSTFKVLLCGAVLSRIDAGQEQLGRRIHYSQNDLVEYS
                     PVTEKHLTDGMTVRELCSAAITMSDNTAANLLLTTIGGPKELTAFLHNMGDHVTRLDRW
                     EPELNEAIPNDERDTTMPVAMATTLRKLLTGELLTLASRQQLIDWMEADKVAGPLLRSA
                     LPAGWFIADKSGAGERGSRGIIAALGPDGKPSRIVVIYTTGSQATMDERNRQIAEIGAS
                     LIKHW"
     rep_origin      7018..7606
                     /direction=RIGHT
                     /label=ori
                     /note="high-copy-number ColE1/pMB1/pBR322/pUC origin of
                     replication"
ORIGIN
        1 cctgcaggca gctgcgcgct cgctcgctca ctgaggccgc ccgggcgtcg ggcgaccttt
       61 ggtcgcccgg cctcagtgag cgagcgagcg cgcagagagg gagtggccaa ctccatcact
      121 aggggttcct gcggcctcta gactcgaggc gttgacattg attattgact agttattaat
      181 agtaatcaat tacggggtca ttagttcata gcccatatat ggagttccgc gttacataac
      241 ttacggtaaa tggcccgcct ggctgaccgc ccaacgaccc ccgcccattg acgtcaataa
      301 tgacgtatgt tcccatagta acgccaatag ggactttcca ttgacgtcaa tgggtggagt
      361 atttacggta aactgcccac ttggcagtac atcaagtgta tcatatgcca agtacgcccc
      421 ctattgacgt caatgacggt aaatggcccg cctggcatta tgcccagtac atgaccttat
      481 gggactttcc tacttggcag tacatctacg tattagtcat cgctattacc atggtgatgc
      541 ggttttggca gtacatcaat gggcgtggat agcggtttga ctcacgggga tttccaagtc
      601 tccaccccat tgacgtcaat gggagtttgt tttggcacca aaatcaacgg gactttccaa
      661 aatgtcgtaa caactccgcc ccattgacgc aaatgggcgg taggcgtgta cggtgggagg
      721 tctatataag cagagctctc tggctaacta ccggtgccac catggactac aaagaccatg
      781 acggtgatta taaagatcat gacatcgatt acaaggatga cgatgacaag cacggtccgc
      841 gggctgacgc attggacgat tttgatctgg atatgctggg aagtgacgcc ctcgatgatt
      901 ttgaccttga catgcttggt tcggatgccc ttgatgactt tgacctcgac atgctcggca
      961 gtgacgccct tgatgatttc gacctggaca tggttaaccc aaagaagaag cggaaggtcg
     1021 gtatccacgg agtcccagca gccaagcgga actacatcct gggcctggcc atcggcatca
     1081 ccagcgtggg ctacggcatc atcgactacg agacacggga cgtgatcgat gccggcgtgc
     1141 ggctgttcaa agaggccaac gtggaaaaca acgagggcag gcggagcaag agaggcgcca
     1201 gaaggctgaa gcggcggagg cggcatagaa tccagagagt gaagaagctg ctgttcgact
     1261 acaacctgct gaccgaccac agcgagctga gcggcatcaa cccctacgag gccagagtga
     1321 agggcctgag ccagaagctg agcgaggaag agttctctgc cgccctgctg cacctggcca
     1381 agagaagagg cgtgcacaac gtgaacgagg tggaagagga caccggcaac gagctgtcca
     1441 ccaaagagca gatcagccgg aacagcaagg ccctggaaga gaaatacgtg gccgaactgc
     1501 agctggaacg gctgaagaaa gacggcgaag tgcggggcag catcaacaga ttcaagacca
     1561 gcgactacgt gaaagaagcc aaacagctgc tgaaggtgca gaaggcctac caccagctgg
     1621 accagagctt catcgacacc tacatcgacc tgctggaaac ccggcggacc tactatgagg
     1681 gacctggcga gggcagcccc ttcggctgga aggacatcaa agaatggtac gagatgctga
     1741 tgggccactg cacctacttc cccgaggaac tgcggagcgt gaagtacgcc tacaacgccg
     1801 acctgtacaa cgccctgaac gacctgaaca atctcgtgat caccagggac gagaacgaga
     1861 agctggaata ttacgagaag ttccagatca tcgagaacgt gttcaagcag aagaagaagc
     1921 ccaccctgaa gcagatcgcc aaagaaatcc tcgtgaacga agaggatatt aagggctaca
     1981 gagtgaccag caccggcaag cccgagttca ccaacctgaa ggtgtaccac gacatcaagg
     2041 acattaccgc ccggaaagag attattgaga acgccgagct gctggatcag attgccaaga
     2101 tcctgaccat ctaccagagc agcgaggaca tccaggaaga actgaccaat ctgaactccg
     2161 agctgaccca ggaagagatc gagcagatct ctaatctgaa gggctatacc ggcacccaca
     2221 acctgagcct gaaggccatc aacctgatcc tggacgagct gtggcacacc aacgacaacc
     2281 agatcgctat cttcaaccgg ctgaagctgg tgcccaagaa ggtggacctg tcccagcaga
     2341 aagagatccc caccaccctg gtggacgact tcatcctgag ccccgtcgtg aagagaagct
     2401 tcatccagag catcaaagtg atcaacgcca tcatcaagaa gtacggcctg cccaacgaca
     2461 tcattatcga gctggcccgc gagaagaact ccaaggacgc ccagaaaatg atcaacgaga
     2521 tgcagaagcg gaaccggcag accaacgagc ggatcgagga aatcatccgg accaccggca
     2581 aagagaacgc caagtacctg atcgagaaga tcaagctgca cgacatgcag gaaggcaagt
     2641 gcctgtacag cctggaagcc atccctctgg aagatctgct gaacaacccc ttcaactatg
     2701 aggtggacca catcatcccc agaagcgtgt ccttcgacaa cagcttcaac aacaaggtgc
     2761 tcgtgaagca ggaagaagcc agcaagaagg gcaaccggac cccattccag tacctgagca
     2821 gcagcgacag caagatcagc tacgaaacct tcaagaagca catcctgaat ctggccaagg
     2881 gcaagggcag aatcagcaag accaagaaag agtatctgct ggaagaacgg gacatcaaca
     2941 ggttctccgt gcagaaagac ttcatcaacc ggaacctggt ggataccaga tacgccacca
     3001 gaggcctgat gaacctgctg cggagctact tcagagtgaa caacctggac gtgaaagtga
     3061 agtccatcaa tggcggcttc accagctttc tgcggcggaa gtggaagttt aagaaagagc
     3121 ggaacaaggg gtacaagcac cacgccgagg acgccctgat cattgccaac gccgatttca
     3181 tcttcaaaga gtggaagaaa ctggacaagg ccaaaaaagt gatggaaaac cagatgttcg
     3241 aggaaaagca ggccgagagc atgcccgaga tcgaaaccga gcaggagtac aaagagatct
     3301 tcatcacccc ccaccagatc aagcacatta aggacttcaa ggactacaag tacagccacc
     3361 gggtggacaa gaagcctaat agagagctga ttaacgacac cctgtactcc acccggaagg
     3421 acgacaaggg caacaccctg atcgtgaaca atctgaacgg cctgtacgac aaggacaatg
     3481 acaagctgaa aaagctgatc aacaagagcc ccgaaaagct gctgatgtac caccacgacc
     3541 cccagaccta ccagaaactg aagctgatta tggaacagta cggcgacgag aagaatcccc
     3601 tgtacaagta ctacgaggaa accgggaact acctgaccaa gtactccaaa aaggacaacg
     3661 gccccgtgat caagaagatt aagtattacg gcaacaaact gaacgcccat ctggacatca
     3721 ccgacgacta ccccaacagc agaaacaagg tcgtgaagct gtccctgaag ccctacagat
     3781 tcgacgtgta cctggacaat ggcgtgtaca agttcgtgac cgtgaagaat ctggatgtga
     3841 tcaaaaaaga aaactactac gaagtgaata gcaagtgcta tgaggaagct aagaagctga
     3901 agaagatcag caaccaggcc gagtttatcg cctccttcta caacaacgat ctgatcaaga
     3961 tcaacggcga gctgtataga gtgatcggcg tgaacaacga cctgctgaac cggatcgaag
     4021 tgaacatgat cgacatcacc taccgcgagt acctggaaaa catgaacgac aagaggcccc
     4081 ccaggatcat taagacaatc gcctccaaga cccagagcat taagaagtac agcacagaca
     4141 ttctgggcaa cctgtatgaa gtgaaatcta agaagcaccc tcagatcatc aaaaagggca
     4201 aaaggccggc ggccacgaaa aaggccggcc aggcaaaaaa gaaaaaggga tccgacgcgc
     4261 tggacgattt cgatctcgac atgctgggtt ctgatgccct cgatgacttt gacctggata
     4321 tgttgggaag cgacgcattg gatgactttg atctggacat gctcggctcc gatgctctgg
     4381 acgatttcga tctcgatatg ttataagaat tcatcgatac cgtcgagatc taacttgttt
     4441 attgcagctt ataatggtta caaataaagc aatagcatca caaatttcac aaataaagca
     4501 tttttttcac tgcattctag ttgtggtttg tccaaactca tcaatgtatc ttatcatgtc
     4561 tggaggtacc tgagggccta tttcccatga ttccttcata tttgcatata cgatacaagg
     4621 ctgttagaga gataattgga attaatttga ctgtaaacac aaagatatta gtacaaaata
     4681 cgtgacgtag aaagtaataa tttcttgggt agtttgcagt tttaaaatta tgttttaaaa
     4741 tggactatca tatgcttacc gtaacttgaa agtatttcga tttcttggct ttatatatct
     4801 tgtggaaagg acgaaacacc ggagaccacg gcaggtctca gttttagtac tctggaaaca
     4861 gaatctacta aaacaaggca aaatgccgtg tttatctcgt caacttgttg gcgagatttt
     4921 tgcggccgca ggaaccccta gtgatggagt tggccactcc ctctctgcgc gctcgctcgc
     4981 tcactgaggc cgggcgacca aaggtcgccc gacgcccggg ctttgcccgg gcggcctcag
     5041 tgagcgagcg agcgcgcagc tgcctgcagg ggcgcctgat gcggtatttt ctccttacgc
     5101 atctgtgcgg tatttcacac cgcatannnn nnnnnnnnnn nnnnnnnnnn nnnnnnnnnn
     5161 nnnnnnnnnn nnnnnnnnnn nnnnnnnnnn nnnnnnnnnn nnnnnnnnnn nnnnnnnnnn
     5221 nnnnnnnnnn nnnnnnnnnn nnnnnnnnnn nnnnnnnnnn nnnnnnnncn nnnnnnnnnn
     5281 nnnnnnnnnn nnnnnnnnnn nnnnnnnnnn nnnnnnnnnn nnnnnnnnnn nnnnnnnnnn
     5341 nnnnnnnnnn nnnnnnnnnn nnnnnnnnnn nnnnnnnnnn nnnnnnnnnn nnnnnnnnnn
     5401 nnnnnnnnnn cctttgacgt tggagtccac gttctttaat agtggactct tgttccaaac
     5461 tggaacaaca ctcaacccta tctcgggcta ttcttttgat ttataaggga ttttgccgat
     5521 ttcggcctat tggttaaaaa atgagctgat ttaacaaaaa tttaacgcga attttaacaa
     5581 aatattaacg tttacaattt tatggtgcac tctcagtaca atctgctctg atgccgcata
     5641 gttaagccag ccccgacacc cgccaacacc cgctgacgcg ccctgacggg cttgtctgct
     5701 cccggcatcc gcttacagac aagctgtgac cgtctccggg agctgcatgt gtcagaggtt
     5761 ttcaccgtca tcaccgaaac gcgcgagacg aaagggcctc gtgatacgcc tatttttata
     5821 ggttaatgtc atgataataa tggtttctta gacgtcaggt ggcacttttc ggggaaatgt
     5881 gcgcggaacc cctatttgtt tatttttcta aatacattca aatatgtatc cgctcatgag
     5941 acaataaccc tgataaatgc ttcaataata ttgaaaaagg aagagtatga gtattcaaca
     6001 tttccgtgtc gcccttattc ccttttttgc ggcattttgc cttcctgttt ttgctcaccc
     6061 agaaacgctg gtgaaagtaa aagatgctga agatcagttg ggtgcacgag tgggttacat
     6121 cgaactggat ctcaacagcg gtaagatcct tgagagtttt cgccccgaag aacgttttcc
     6181 aatgatgagc acttttaaag ttctgctatg tggcgcggta ttatcccgta ttgacgccgg
     6241 gcaagagcaa ctcggtcgcc gcatacacta ttctcagaat gacttggttg agtactcacc
     6301 agtcacagaa aagcatctta cggatggcat gacagtaaga gaattatgca gtgctgccat
     6361 aaccatgagt gataacactg cggccaactt acttctgaca acgatcggag gaccgaagga
     6421 gctaaccgct tttttgcaca acatggggga tcatgtaact cgccttgatc gttgggaacc
     6481 ggagctgaat gaagccatac caaacgacga gcgtgacacc acgatgcctg tagcaatggc
     6541 aacaacgttg cgcaaactat taactggcga actacttact ctagcttccc ggcaacaatt
     6601 aatagactgg atggaggcgg ataaagttgc aggaccactt ctgcgctcgg cccttccggc
     6661 tggctggttt attgctgata aatctggagc cggtgagcgt ggaagccgcg gtatcattgc
     6721 agcactgggg ccagatggta agccctcccg tatcgtagtt atctacacga cggggagtca
     6781 ggcaactatg gatgaacgaa atagacagat cgctgagata ggtgcctcac tgattaagca
     6841 ttggtaactg tcagaccaag tttactcata tatactttag attgatttaa aacttcattt
     6901 ttaatttaaa aggatctagg tgaagatcct ttttgataat ctcatgacca aaatccctta
     6961 acgtgagttt tcgttccact gagcgtcaga ccccgtagaa aagatcaaag gatcttcttg
     7021 agatcctttt tttctgcgcg taatctgctg cttgcaaaca aaaaaaccac cgctaccagc
     7081 ggtggtttgt ttgccggatc aagagctacc aactcttttt ccgaaggtaa ctggcttcag
     7141 cagagcgcag ataccaaata ctgtccttct agtgtagccg tagttaggcc accacttcaa
     7201 gaactctgta gcaccgccta catacctcgc tctgctaatc ctgttaccag tggctgctgc
     7261 cagtggcgat aagtcgtgtc ttaccgggtt ggactcaaga cgatagttac cggataaggc
     7321 gcagcggtcg ggctgaacgg ggggttcgtg cacacagccc agcttggagc gaacgaccta
     7381 caccgaactg agatacctac agcgtgagct atgagaaagc gccacgcttc ccgaagggag
     7441 aaaggcggac aggtatccgg taagcggcag ggtcggaaca ggagagcgca cgagggagct
     7501 tccaggggga aacgcctggt atctttatag tcctgtcggg tttcgccacc tctgacttga
     7561 gcgtcgattt ttgtgatgct cgtcaggggg gcggagccta tggaaaaacg ccagcaacgc
     7621 ggccttttta cggttcctgg ccttttgctg gccttttgct cacatgt
//
